Addgene plasmid #75625: STK40 gRNA (BRDN0001147563)
Purpose: 3rd generation lentiviral gRNA plasmid targeting human STK40
Depositing lab: John Doench & David Root. Depositing organization: Broad Institute. Publication: Optimized sgRNA design to maximize activity and minimize off-target effects of CRISPR-Cas9. Doench JG, Fusi N, Sullender M, Hegde M, Vaimberg EW, Donovan KF, Smith I, Tothova Z, Wilen C, Orchard R, Virgin HW, Listgarten J, Root DE. Nat Biotechnol. 2016 Jan 18. doi: 10.1038/nbt.3437. PubMed 26780180.
Backbone
  Vector backbone: lentiGuide-Puro
  Backbone manufacturer: Zhang Lab (Addgene plasmid # 52963)
  Vector type: Mammalian Expression, Lentiviral, CRISPR
  Selectable markers: Puromycin
Growth in bacteria
  Bacterial resistance: Ampicillin, 100 μg/mL
  Growth temperature: 37°C
  Growth strain: DH5alpha
  Copy number: High Copy
Gene/Insert
  Gene/Insert name: STK40 (alt names: STK40; NM_001282546.1)
  gRNA/shRNA sequence: CCGCACCTGTGAAATCGTTG
  Species: H. sapiens (human)
  Entrez Gene: STK40 (a.k.a. SHIK, SgK495)
  Promoter: hU6
  Cloning method: Unknown
  Sequencing primers: 5′ U6-F; 3′ pS2-R
Terms and licenses: Academic/Nonprofit Terms; Industry Terms: Not Available to Industry
Depositor comments: The gRNA was designed to target the following Genbank reference sequence(s): NM_001282546.1,NM_001282547.1,NM_032017.2. Note that this plasmid does NOT contain Cas9. It should be used in conjunction with lentiCas9-Blast (Addgene #52962) or otherwise with cell lines already expressing Cas9. Browse the full kinome gRNA library at http://www.addgene.org/pooled-library/broadgpp-human-kinome/ or visit http://www.broadinstitute.org/rnai/public/ for detailed protocols and information.
How to cite: STK40 gRNA (BRDN0001147563) was a gift from John Doench & David Root (Addgene plasmid # 75625 ; http://n2t.net/addgene:75625 ; RRID:Addgene_75625)
