[The description below was written by a language model from this plasmid's Addgene catalogue record and pLannotate feature annotations shown in this document.]
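Description:
STK40 gRNA (BRDN0001147563) is a third-generation lentiviral CRISPR guide plasmid built on the lentiGuide-Puro backbone. It expresses a single guide RNA against human STK40 (also known as SHIK or SgK495), a serine/threonine kinase gene. The assembled sequence is 8,323 nt. In bacteria the plasmid is maintained by a high-copy ColE1/pUC-type origin and selected through the AmpR β-lactamase gene. An f1 origin, an SV40 origin and lac/T7/T3 promoter remnants are also carried over from the backbone.

The lentiviral transfer cassette begins with an RSV promoter fused to a truncated HIV-1 5' LTR, an arrangement that makes genomic RNA production Tat-independent. The Ψ packaging signal, a partial gag fragment and the Rev response element follow. Next, the human U6 RNA polymerase III promoter drives the STK40-specific spacer joined to the Streptococcus pyogenes Cas9 gRNA scaffold, with a cPPT/CTS element just downstream. A separate Pol II unit uses the EF-1α core promoter with its intron A to express puromycin N-acetyltransferase, so transduced mammalian cells can be selected with puromycin. A WPRE after this unit enhances transcript expression. The cassette ends in a self-inactivating ΔU3 3' LTR, followed by an SV40 polyadenylation signal.

The plasmid does not encode Cas9, so it must be used with a separate Cas9 vector such as lentiCas9-Blast or in cells that already express Cas9. The guide was designed against several STK40 reference transcripts and belongs to a human kinome gRNA collection generated with optimized sgRNA design rules. Its expected use is STK40 knockout by lentiviral delivery.
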