Features (pLannotate 1.2.2; 29 found; start..end, strand, type, name):
     14..80      +  CDS            small t antigen (fragment): SV40 (simian virus 40) small t antigen
    106..317     +  promoter       EF-1α core promoter: core promoter for human elongation factor EF-1α
    318..1256    +  intron         EF-1α intron A: intron upstream of the start codon of human EF-1α
   1278..1877    +  CDS            PuroR (fragment): puromycin N-acetyltransferase; pac from Streptomyces; confers resistance to puromycin
   1893..2481    +  misc_feature   WPRE: woodchuck hepatitis virus posttranscriptional regulatory element
   2532..2551    +  misc_feature   cPPT/CTS (fragment): central polypurine tract and central termination sequence of HIV-1
   2553..2786    +  LTR            3' LTR (ΔU3): self-inactivating 3' long terminal repeat (LTR) from HIV-1
   2864..2985    +  polyA_signal   SV40 poly(A) signal: SV40 polyadenylation signal
   3025..3160    +  rep_origin     SV40 ori: SV40 origin of replication
   3181..3199    -  promoter       T7 promoter: promoter for bacteriophage T7 RNA polymerase
   3207..3362    +  CDS            lacZα (fragment): LacZα fragment of β-galactosidase; lacZ fragment
   3367..3795    +  rep_origin     f1 ori (sequence partly withheld): f1 bacteriophage origin of replication; arrow indicates direction of (+) strand synthesis
   3848..3952    +  promoter       AmpR promoter: bla
   3953..4813    +  CDS            AmpR: β-lactamase; bla; confers resistance to ampicillin, carbenicillin, and related antibiotics
   4984..5572    +  rep_origin     ori: high-copy-number ColE1/pMB1/pBR322/pUC origin of replication
   5755..5847    +  CDS            lacI (fragment): lac repressor; lacI; The lac repressor binds to the lac operator to inhibit transcription in E. coli. This inhibition can be relieved by adding lactose or isopropyl-β-D-thiogalactopyranoside (IPTG).
   5860..5881    +  protein_bind   CAP binding site: CAP binding activates transcription in the presence of cAMP. E. coli catabolite activator protein
   5896..5926    +  promoter       lac promoter: promoter for the E. coli lac operon
   5934..5950    +  protein_bind   lac operator: The lac repressor binds to the lac operator to inhibit transcription in E. coli. This inhibition can be relieved by adding lactose or isopropyl-β-D-thiogalactopyranoside (IPTG). lac repressor encoded by lacI
   5995..6013    +  promoter       T3 promoter: promoter for bacteriophage T3 RNA polymerase
   6041..6267    +  promoter       RSV promoter: Rous sarcoma virus enhancer/promoter
   6268..6448    +  LTR            5' LTR (truncated): truncated 5' long terminal repeat (LTR) from HIV-1
   6495..6620    +  misc_feature   HIV-1 Ψ: packaging signal of human immunodeficiency virus type 1
   6604..6967    +  CDS            HIV-1 gag (fragment): gag protein from human immunodeficiency virus 1; gag
   7113..7346    +  misc_feature   RRE: The Rev response element (RRE) of HIV-1 allows for Rev-dependent mRNA export from the nucleus to the cytoplasm.
   7723..7749    +  CDS            Rev (fragment): human immunodeficiency virus 1 (HIV-1) Rev protein; rev; enhances nuclear export of unspliced and incompletely spliced viral mRNAs
   7753..7993    +  promoter       U6 promoter: RNA polymerase III promoter for human U6 snRNA
   8023..8098    +  misc_RNA       gRNA scaffold: guide RNA scaffold for the Streptococcus pyogenes CRISPR/Cas9 system
   8154..8271    +  misc_feature   cPPT/CTS: central polypurine tract and central termination sequence of HIV-1
>Addgene plasmid #75625 | STK40 gRNA (BRDN0001147563) | addgene full sequence | sequence record 184246 | Addgene Assembled Sequence
CCCGGGTGCAAAGATGGATAAAGTTTTAAACAGAGAGGAATCTTTGCAGCTAATGGACCTTCTAGGTCTT
GAAAGGAGTGGGAATTGGCTCCGGTGCCCGTCAGTGGGCAGAGCGCACATCGCCCACAGTCCCCGAGAAG
TTGGGGGGAGGGGTCGGCAATTGATCCGGTGCCTAGAGAAGGTGGCGCGGGGTAAACTGGGAAAGTGATG
TCGTGTACTGGCTCCGCCTTTTTCCCGAGGGTGGGGGAGAACCGTATATAAGTGCAGTAGTCGCCGTGAA
CGTTCTTTTTCGCAACGGGTTTGCCGCCAGAACACAGGTAAGTGCCGTGTGTGGTTCCCGCGGGCCTGGC
CTCTTTACGGGTTATGGCCCTTGCGTGCCTTGAATTACTTCCACCTGGCTGCAGTACGTGATTCTTGATC
CCGAGCTTCGGGTTGGAAGTGGGTGGGAGAGTTCGAGGCCTTGCGCTTAAGGAGCCCCTTCGCCTCGTGC
TTGAGTTGAGGCCTGGCCTGGGCGCTGGGGCCGCCGCGTGCGAATCTGGTGGCACCTTCGCGCCTGTCTC
GCTGCTTTCGATAAGTCTCTAGCCATTTAAAATTTTTGATGACCTGCTGCGACGCTTTTTTTCTGGCAAG
ATAGTCTTGTAAATGCGGGCCAAGATCTGCACACTGGTATTTCGGTTTTTGGGGCCGCGGGCGGCGACGG
GGCCCGTGCGTCCCAGCGCACATGTTCGGCGAGGCGGGGCCTGCGAGCGCGGCCACCGAGAATCGGACGG
GGGTAGTCTCAAGCTGGCCGGCCTGCTCTGGTGCCTGGCCTCGCGCCGCCGTGTATCGCCCCGCCCTGGG
CGGCAAGGCTGGCCCGGTCGGCACCAGTTGCGTGAGCGGAAAGATGGCCGCTTCCCGGCCCTGCTGCAGG
GAGCTCAAAATGGAGGACGCGGCGCTCGGGAGAGCGGGCGGGTGAGTCACCCACACAAAGGAAAAGGGCC
TTTCCGTCCTCAGCCGTCGCTTCATGTGACTCCACGGAGTACCGGGCGCCGTCCAGGCACCTCGATTAGT
TCTCGAGCTTTTGGAGTACGTCGTCTTTAGGTTGGGGGGAGGGGTTTTATGCGATGGAGTTTCCCCACAC
TGAGTGGGTGGAGACTGAAGTTAGGCCAGCTTGGCACTTGATGTAATTCTCCTTGGAATTTGCCCTTTTT
GAGTTTGGATCTTGGTTCATTCTCAAGCCTCAGACAGTGGTTCAAAGTTTTTTTCTTCCATTTCAGGTGT
CGTGACGTACGGCCACCATGACCGAGTACAAGCCCACGGTGCGCCTCGCCACCCGCGACGACGTCCCCAG
GGCCGTACGCACCCTCGCCGCCGCGTTCGCCGACTACCCCGCCACGCGCCACACCGTCGATCCGGACCGC
CACATCGAGCGGGTCACCGAGCTGCAAGAACTCTTCCTCACGCGCGTCGGGCTCGACATCGGCAAGGTGT
GGGTCGCGGACGACGGCGCCGCCGTGGCGGTCTGGACCACGCCGGAGAGCGTCGAAGCGGGGGCGGTGTT
CGCCGAGATCGGCCCGCGCATGGCCGAGTTGAGCGGTTCCCGGCTGGCCGCGCAGCAACAGATGGAAGGC
CTCCTGGCGCCGCACCGGCCCAAGGAGCCCGCGTGGTTCCTGGCCACCGTCGGAGTCTCGCCCGACCACC
AGGGCAAGGGTCTGGGCAGCGCCGTCGTGCTCCCCGGAGTGGAGGCGGCCGAGCGCGCCGGGGTGCCCGC
CTTCCTGGAGACCTCCGCGCCCCGCAACCTCCCCTTCTACGAGCGGCTCGGCTTCACCGTCACCGCCGAC
GTCGAGGTGCCCGAAGGACCGCGCACCTGGTGCATGACCCGCAAGCCCGGTGCCTGAACGCGTTAAGTCG
ACAATCAACCTCTGGATTACAAAATTTGTGAAAGATTGACTGGTATTCTTAACTATGTTGCTCCTTTTAC
GCTATGTGGATACGCTGCTTTAATGCCTTTGTATCATGCTATTGCTTCCCGTATGGCTTTCATTTTCTCC
TCCTTGTATAAATCCTGGTTGCTGTCTCTTTATGAGGAGTTGTGGCCCGTTGTCAGGCAACGTGGCGTGG
TGTGCACTGTGTTTGCTGACGCAACCCCCACTGGTTGGGGCATTGCCACCACCTGTCAGCTCCTTTCCGG
GACTTTCGCTTTCCCCCTCCCTATTGCCACGGCGGAACTCATCGCCGCCTGCCTTGCCCGCTGCTGGACA
GGGGCTCGGCTGTTGGGCACTGACAATTCCGTGGTGTTGTCGGGGAAATCATCGTCCTTTCCTTGGCTGC
TCGCCTGTGTTGCCACCTGGATTCTGCGCGGGACGTCCTTCTGCTACGTCCCTTCGGCCCTCAATCCAGC
GGACCTTCCTTCCCGCGGCCTGCTGCCGGCTCTGCGGCCTCTTCCGCGTCTTCGCCTTCGCCCTCAGACG
AGTCGGATCTCCCTTTGGGCCGCCTCCCCGCGTCGACTTTAAGACCAATGACTTACAAGGCAGCTGTAGA
TCTTAGCCACTTTTTAAAAGAAAAGGGGGGACTGGAAGGGCTAATTCACTCCCAACGAAGACAAGATCTG
CTTTTTGCTTGTACTGGGTCTCTCTGGTTAGACCAGATCTGAGCCTGGGAGCTCTCTGGCTAACTAGGGA
ACCCACTGCTTAAGCCTCAATAAAGCTTGCCTTGAGTGCTTCAAGTAGTGTGTGCCCGTCTGTTGTGTGA
CTCTGGTAACTAGAGATCCCTCAGACCCTTTTAGTCAGTGTGGAAAATCTCTAGCAGTACGTATAGTAGT
TCATGTCATCTTATTATTCAGTATTTATAACTTGCAAAGAAATGAATATCAGAGAGTGAGAGGAACTTGT
TTATTGCAGCTTATAATGGTTACAAATAAAGCAATAGCATCACAAATTTCACAAATAAAGCATTTTTTTC
ACTGCATTCTAGTTGTGGTTTGTCCAAACTCATCAATGTATCTTATCATGTCTGGCTCTAGCTATCCCGC
CCCTAACTCCGCCCATCCCGCCCCTAACTCCGCCCAGTTCCGCCCATTCTCCGCCCCATGGCTGACTAAT
TTTTTTTATTTATGCAGAGGCCGAGGCCGCCTCGGCCTCTGAGCTATTCCAGAAGTAGTGAGGAGGCTTT
TTTGGAGGCCTAGGGACGTACCCAATTCGCCCTATAGTGAGTCGTATTACGCGCGCTCACTGGCCGTCGT
TTTACAACGTCGTGACTGGGAAAACCCTGGCGTTACCCAACTTAATCGCCTTGCAGCACATCCCCCTTTC
GCCAGCTGGCGTAATAGCGAAGAGGCCCGCACCGATCGCCCTTCCCAACAGTTGCGCAGCCTGAATGGCG
AATGGG
[124 nt withheld, positions 3367-3490]
C
[91 nt withheld, positions 3492-3582]
A
[49 nt withheld, positions 3584-3632]
CCTTTGACGTTGGAGTCCACGTTCTTT
[37 nt withheld, positions 3660-3696]
ACCCTATCTCGGTCTATTCTTTTGATTTATAAGGGATTTTGCCGATTTCGGCCTATTGGTTAAAAAATGA
GCTGATTTAACAAAAATTTAACGCGAATTTTAACAAAATATTAACGCTTACAATTTAGGTGGCACTTTTC
GGGGAAATGTGCGCGGAACCCCTATTTGTTTATTTTTCTAAATACATTCAAATATGTATCCGCTCATGAG
ACAATAACCCTGATAAATGCTTCAATAATATTGAAAAAGGAAGAGTATGAGTATTCAACATTTCCGTGTC
GCCCTTATTCCCTTTTTTGCGGCATTTTGCCTTCCTGTTTTTGCTCACCCAGAAACGCTGGTGAAAGTAA
AAGATGCTGAAGATCAGTTGGGTGCACGAGTGGGTTACATCGAACTGGATCTCAACAGCGGTAAGATCCT
TGAGAGTTTTCGCCCCGAAGAACGTTTTCCAATGATGAGCACTTTTAAAGTTCTGCTATGTGGCGCGGTA
TTATCCCGTATTGACGCCGGGCAAGAGCAACTCGGTCGCCGCATACACTATTCTCAGAATGACTTGGTTG
AGTACTCACCAGTCACAGAAAAGCATCTTACGGATGGCATGACAGTAAGAGAATTATGCAGTGCTGCCAT
AACCATGAGTGATAACACTGCGGCCAACTTACTTCTGACAACGATCGGAGGACCGAAGGAGCTAACCGCT
TTTTTGCACAACATGGGGGATCATGTAACTCGCCTTGATCGTTGGGAACCGGAGCTGAATGAAGCCATAC
CAAACGACGAGCGTGACACCACGATGCCTGTAGCAATGGCAACAACGTTGCGCAAACTATTAACTGGCGA
ACTACTTACTCTAGCTTCCCGGCAACAATTAATAGACTGGATGGAGGCGGATAAAGTTGCAGGACCACTT
CTGCGCTCGGCCCTTCCGGCTGGCTGGTTTATTGCTGATAAATCTGGAGCCGGTGAGCGTGGGTCTCGCG
GTATCATTGCAGCACTGGGGCCAGATGGTAAGCCCTCCCGTATCGTAGTTATCTACACGACGGGGAGTCA
GGCAACTATGGATGAACGAAATAGACAGATCGCTGAGATAGGTGCCTCACTGATTAAGCATTGGTAACTG
TCAGACCAAGTTTACTCATATATACTTTAGATTGATTTAAAACTTCATTTTTAATTTAAAAGGATCTAGG
TGAAGATCCTTTTTGATAATCTCATGACCAAAATCCCTTAACGTGAGTTTTCGTTCCACTGAGCGTCAGA
CCCCGTAGAAAAGATCAAAGGATCTTCTTGAGATCCTTTTTTTCTGCGCGTAATCTGCTGCTTGCAAACA
AAAAAACCACCGCTACCAGCGGTGGTTTGTTTGCCGGATCAAGAGCTACCAACTCTTTTTCCGAAGGTAA
CTGGCTTCAGCAGAGCGCAGATACCAAATACTGTTCTTCTAGTGTAGCCGTAGTTAGGCCACCACTTCAA
GAACTCTGTAGCACCGCCTACATACCTCGCTCTGCTAATCCTGTTACCAGTGGCTGCTGCCAGTGGCGAT
AAGTCGTGTCTTACCGGGTTGGACTCAAGACGATAGTTACCGGATAAGGCGCAGCGGTCGGGCTGAACGG
GGGGTTCGTGCACACAGCCCAGCTTGGAGCGAACGACCTACACCGAACTGAGATACCTACAGCGTGAGCT
ATGAGAAAGCGCCACGCTTCCCGAAGGGAGAAAGGCGGACAGGTATCCGGTAAGCGGCAGGGTCGGAACA
GGAGAGCGCACGAGGGAGCTTCCAGGGGGAAACGCCTGGTATCTTTATAGTCCTGTCGGGTTTCGCCACC
TCTGACTTGAGCGTCGATTTTTGTGATGCTCGTCAGGGGGGCGGAGCCTATGGAAAAACGCCAGCAACGC
GGCCTTTTTACGGTTCCTGGCCTTTTGCTGGCCTTTTGCTCACATGTTCTTTCCTGCGTTATCCCCTGAT
TCTGTGGATAACCGTATTACCGCCTTTGAGTGAGCTGATACCGCTCGCCGCAGCCGAACGACCGAGCGCA
GCGAGTCAGTGAGCGAGGAAGCGGAAGAGCGCCCAATACGCAAACCGCCTCTCCCCGCGCGTTGGCCGAT
TCATTAATGCAGCTGGCACGACAGGTTTCCCGACTGGAAAGCGGGCAGTGAGCGCAACGCAATTAATGTG
AGTTAGCTCACTCATTAGGCACCCCAGGCTTTACACTTTATGCTTCCGGCTCGTATGTTGTGTGGAATTG
TGAGCGGATAACAATTTCACACAGGAAACAGCTATGACCATGATTACGCCAAGCGCGCAATTAACCCTCA
CTAAAGGGAACAAAAGCTGGAGCTGCAAGCTTAATGTAGTCTTATGCAATACTCTTGTAGTCTTGCAACA
TGGTAACGATGAGTTAGCAACATGCCTTACAAGGAGAGAAAAAGCACCGTGCATGCCGATTGGTGGAAGT
AAGGTGGTACGATCGTGCCTTATTAGGAAGGCAACAGACGGGTCTGACATGGATTGGACGAACCACTGAA
TTGCCGCATTGCAGAGATATTGTATTTAAGTGCCTAGCTCGATACATAAACGGGTCTCTCTGGTTAGACC
AGATCTGAGCCTGGGAGCTCTCTGGCTAACTAGGGAACCCACTGCTTAAGCCTCAATAAAGCTTGCCTTG
AGTGCTTCAAGTAGTGTGTGCCCGTCTGTTGTGTGACTCTGGTAACTAGAGATCCCTCAGACCCTTTTAG
TCAGTGTGGAAAATCTCTAGCAGTGGCGCCCGAACAGGGACTTGAAAGCGAAAGGGAAACCAGAGGAGCT
CTCTCGACGCAGGACTCGGCTTGCTGAAGCGCGCACGGCAAGAGGCGAGGGGCGGCGACTGGTGAGTACG
CCAAAAATTTTGACTAGCGGAGGCTAGAAGGAGAGAGATGGGTGCGAGAGCGTCAGTATTAAGCGGGGGA
GAATTAGATCGCGATGGGAAAAAATTCGGTTAAGGCCAGGGGGAAAGAAAAAATATAAATTAAAACATAT
AGTATGGGCAAGCAGGGAGCTAGAACGATTCGCAGTTAATCCTGGCCTGTTAGAAACATCAGAAGGCTGT
AGACAAATACTGGGACAGCTACAACCATCCCTTCAGACAGGATCAGAAGAACTTAGATCATTATATAATA
CAGTAGCAACCCTCTATTGTGTGCATCAAAGGATAGAGATAAAAGACACCAAGGAAGCTTTAGACAAGAT
AGAGGAAGAGCAAAACAAAAGTAAGACCACCGCACAGCAAGCGGCCGCTGATCTTCAGACCTGGAGGAGG
AGATATGAGGGACAATTGGAGAAGTGAATTATATAAATATAAAGTAGTAAAAATTGAACCATTAGGAGTA
GCACCCACCAAGGCAAAGAGAAGAGTGGTGCAGAGAGAAAAAAGAGCAGTGGGAATAGGAGCTTTGTTCC
TTGGGTTCTTGGGAGCAGCAGGAAGCACTATGGGCGCAGCGTCAATGACGCTGACGGTACAGGCCAGACA
ATTATTGTCTGGTATAGTGCAGCAGCAGAACAATTTGCTGAGGGCTATTGAGGCGCAACAGCATCTGTTG
CAACTCACAGTCTGGGGCATCAAGCAGCTCCAGGCAAGAATCCTGGCTGTGGAAAGATACCTAAAGGATC
AACAGCTCCTGGGGATTTGGGGTTGCTCTGGAAAACTCATTTGCACCACTGCTGTGCCTTGGAATGCTAG
TTGGAGTAATAAATCTCTGGAACAGATTTGGAATCACACGACCTGGATGGAGTGGGACAGAGAAATTAAC
AATTACACAAGCTTAATACACTCCTTAATTGAAGAATCGCAAAACCAGCAAGAAAAGAATGAACAAGAAT
TATTGGAATTAGATAAATGGGCAAGTTTGTGGAATTGGTTTAACATAACAAATTGGCTGTGGTATATAAA
ATTATTCATAATGATAGTAGGAGGCTTGGTAGGTTTAAGAATAGTTTTTGCTGTACTTTCTATAGTGAAT
AGAGTTAGGCAGGGATATTCACCATTATCGTTTCAGACCCACCTCCCAACCCCGAGGGGACCCAGAGAGG
GCCTATTTCCCATGATTCCTTCATATTTGCATATACGATACAAGGCTGTTAGAGAGATAATTAGAATTAA
TTTGACTGTAAACACAAAGATATTAGTACAAAATACGTGACGTAGAAAGTAATAATTTCTTGGGTAGTTT
GCAGTTTTAAAATTATGTTTTAAAATGGACTATCATATGCTTACCGTAACTTGAAAGTATTTCGATTTCT
TGGCTTTATATATCTTGTGGAAAGGACGAAACACCGCCGCACCTGTGAAATCGTTGGTTTTAGAGCTAGA
AATAGCAAGTTAAAATAAGGCTAGTCCGTTATCAACTTGAAAAAGTGGCACCGAGTCGGTGCTTTTTTAA
GCTTGGCGTAACTAGATCTTGAGACAAATGGCAGTATTCATCCACAATTTTAAAAGAAAAGGGGGGATTG
GGGGGTACAGTGCAGGGGAAAGAATAGTAGACATAATAGCAACAGACATACAAACTAAAGAATTACAAAA
ACAAATTACAAAAATTCAAAATTTTCGGGTTTATTACAGGGACAGCAGAGATCCACTTTGGCGCCGGCTC
GAGGGGG
