>Addgene plasmid #75625 | STK40 gRNA (BRDN0001147563) | depositor partial sequence | sequence record 143085 | Target Sequence
CCGCACCTGTGAAATCGTTG
