>Addgene plasmid #75625 | STK40 gRNA (BRDN0001147563) | addgene partial sequence | sequence record 184245 | hU6-F
GTAGAAAGTAATAATTTCTTGGGTAGTTTGCAGTTTTAAAATTATGTTTTAAAATGGACTATCATATGCT
TACCGTAACTTGAAAGTATTTCGATTTCTTGGCTTTATATATCTTGTGGAAAGGACGAAACACCGCCGCA
CCTGTGAAATCGTTGGTTTTAGAGCTAGAAATAGCAAGTTAAAATAAGGCTAGTCCGTTATCAACTTGAA
AAAGTGGCACCGAGTCGGTGCTTTTTTAAGCTTGGCGTAACTAGATCTTGAGACAAATGGCAGTATTCAT
CCACAATTTTAAAAGAAAAGGGGGGATTGGGGGGTACAGTGCAGGGGAAAGAATAGTAGACATAATAGCA
ACAGACATACAAACTAAAGAATTACAAAAACAAATTACAAAAATTCAAAATTTTCGGGTTTATTACAGGG
ACAGCAGAGATCCACTTTGGCGCCGGCTCGAGGGGGCCCGGGTGCAAAGATGGATAAAGTTTTAAACAGA
GAGGAATCTTTGCAGCTAATGGACCTTCTAGGTCTTGAAAGGAGTGGGAATTGGCTCCGGTGCCCGTCAG
TGGGCAGAGC
